>Addgene plasmid #145751 | pGBW-m4046845 | depositor full sequence | sequence record 287928 | Full Sequence
GATCTCGATCCCGCGAAATTAATACGACTCACTATAGGGGAATTGTGAGCGGATAACAATTCCCCTCTAG
AAATAATTTTGTTTAACTTTAAGAAGGAGACTCTTCTATGTATAGTTTTGTATCAGAGGAAACGGGGACA
CTTATTGTCAATAGCGTGTTGCTGTTCCTAGCTTTCGTTGTTTTTCTGCTCGTGACCTTAGCGATCCTGA
CTGCCTTGCGTCTGTGTGCATACTGCTGCAACATCGTTAACGTATCCCTGGTAAAGCCGTCTTTCTACGT
GTATTCGCGCGTTAAAAACCTCAACAGCTCTAGGGTTCCCGACCTGCTTGTTGAGAACCTGTACTTTCAA
AGCGACTACAAGGATGATGATGACAAATAACCGGCTTATCGGTCAGTTTCACCTGATTTACGTAAAAACC
CGCTTCGGCGGGTTTTTGCTTTTGGAGGGGCAGAAAGATGAATGACTGTCCACGACGCTATACCCAAAAG
AAATTGAGATCCTTTTTTTCTGCGCGTAATCTGCTGCTTGCAAACAAAAAAACCACCGCTACCAGCGGTG
GTTTGTTTGCCGGATCAAGAGCTACCAACTCTTTTTCCGAAGGTAACTGGCTTCAGCAGAGCGCAGATAC
CAAATACTGTTCTTCTAGTGTAGCCGTAGTTAGGCCACCACTTCAAGAACTCTGTAGCACCGCCTACATA
CCTCGCTCTGCTAATCCTGTTACCAGTGGCTGCTGCCAGTGGCGATAAGTCGTGTCTTACCGGGTTGGAC
TCAAGACGATAGTTACCGGATAAGGCGCAGCGGTCGGGCTGAACGGGGGGTTCGTGCACACAGCCCAGCT
TGGAGCGAACGACCTACACCGAACTGAGATACCTACAGCGTGAGCTATGAGAAAGCGCCACGCTTCCCGA
AGGGAGAAAGGCGGACAGGTATCCGGTAAGCGGCAGGGTCGGAACAGGAGAGCGCACGAGGGAGCTTCCA
GGGGGAAACGCCTGGTATCTTTATAGTCCTGTCGGGTTTCGCCACCTCTGACTTGAGCGTCGATTTTTGT
GATGCTCGTCAGGGGGGCGGAGCCTATGGAAATTGATCGGGCACGTAAGAGGTTCCAACTTTCACCATAA
TGAAATAAGATCACTACCGGGCGTATTTTTTGAGTTATCGAGATTTTCAGGAGCTAAGGAAGCTAAAATG
GAGAAAAAAATCACTGGATATACCACCGTTGATATATCCCAATGGCATCGTAAAGAACATTTTGAGGCAT
TTCAGTCAGTTGCTCAATGTACCTATAACCAGACCGTTCAGCTGGATATTACGGCCTTTTTAAAGACCGT
AAAGAAAAATAAGCACAAGTTTTATCCGGCCTTTATTCACATTCTTGCCCGCCTGATGAATGCTCATCCG
GAATTTCGTATGGCAATGAAAGACGGTGAGCTGGTGATATGGGATAGTGTTCACCCTTGTTACACCGTTT
TCCATGAGCAAACTGAAACGTTTTCATCGCTCTGGAGTGAATACCACGACGATTTCCGGCAGTTTCTACA
CATATATTCGCAAGATGTGGCGTGTTACGGTGAAAACCTGGCCTATTTCCCTAAAGGGTTTATTGAGAAT
ATGTTTTTCGTTTCAGCCAATCCCTGGGTGAGTTTCACCAGTTTTGATTTAAACGTGGCCAATATGGACA
ACTTCTTCGCCCCCGTTTTCACCATGGGCAAATATTATACGCAAGGCGACAAGGTGCTGATGCCGCTGGC
GATTCAGGTTCATCATGCCGTTTGTGATGGCTTCCATGTCGGCAGAATGCTTAATGAATTACAACAGTAC
TGCGATGAGTGGCAGGGCGGGGCGTAATTTGATATCGAGCTCGCTTGGACTCCTGTTGATAGATCCAGTA
ATGACCTCAGAACTCCATCTGGATTTGTTCAGAACGCTCGGTTGCCGCCGGGCGTTTTTTATTGGT
Features (pLannotate 1.2.2; 9 found; start..end, strand, type, name):
     20..38      +  promoter       T7 promoter: promoter for bacteriophage T7 RNA polymerase
     39..63      +  protein_bind   lac operator: The lac repressor binds to the lac operator to inhibit transcription in E. coli. This inhibition can be relieved by adding lactose or isopropyl-β-D-thiogalactopyranoside (IPTG). lac repressor encoded by lacI
     78..100     +  RBS            RBS: efficient ribosome binding site from bacteriophage T7 gene 10 (Olins and Rangwala, 1989)
    108..332     +  CDS            E: VEMP_SARS2 - Experimental evidence at protein level: Swiss-Prot protein existence level 1. Plays a central role in virus morphogenesis and assembly. Acts as a viroporin and self-assembles in host membranes forming pentameric protein-lipid pores that allow ion transport. Also plays a role in the induction of apoptosis (By similarity). Regulates the localization of S protein at cis-Golgi, the place of virus budding (PubMed:33229438). May act by slowing down the cell secretory pathway (PubMed:33229438). May interfere with tight-junction stability by interacting with host MPP5. This would result i
    353..376     +  CDS            3xFLAG (fragment): three tandem FLAG® epitope tags, followed by an enterokinase cleavage site
    494..1082    +  rep_origin     ori: high-copy-number ColE1/pMB1/pBR322/pUC origin of replication
   1090..1187    +  promoter       cat promoter: promoter of the E. coli cat gene encoding chloramphenicol acetyltransferase
   1188..1844    +  CDS            cat: CAT_ECOLX - Experimental evidence at protein level: Swiss-Prot protein existence level 1. This enzyme is an effector of chloramphenicol resistance in bacteria. From Escherichia coli. This protein is used as a marker in many commonly used cloning vectors, such as pACYC184.
   1918..1952    +  terminator     lambda t0 terminator: minimal transcription terminator from phage lambda (Scholtissek and Grosse, 1987)
