[The description below was written by a language model from this plasmid's Addgene catalogue record and pLannotate feature annotations shown in this document.]
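Description:
pGBW-m4046845 is a compact bacterial expression plasmid of about 1.96 kb, built to produce the SARS-CoV-2 envelope (E) protein in Escherichia coli. Its minimal backbone carries little more than a high-copy ColE1/pUC-type origin of replication and a chloramphenicol acetyltransferase (cat) gene driven by its native cat promoter. The plasmid is therefore maintained at high copy number and selected with chloramphenicol. A lambda t0 terminator lies downstream of the resistance gene.

The expression cassette begins with a T7 promoter followed immediately by a lac operator, then the efficient ribosome binding site from phage T7 gene 10 and an ATG start codon. Transcription thus depends on T7 RNA polymerase, which must be supplied by a suitable host strain. It is held in check by lac repressor binding at the operator and can be relieved with IPTG or lactose. No lacI gene is annotated on the plasmid, so repressor would presumably have to come from the host.

The open reading frame encodes the E protein, a small viroporin involved in virion assembly and morphogenesis, and its codons have been recoded for E. coli. According to the record, the coding sequence is fused at its C terminus to a TEV protease cleavage site and a FLAG epitope supplied by the backbone. The feature table detects a FLAG-type element just downstream of the E gene but does not separately annotate the TEV site. This arrangement allows immunodetection or affinity capture of the recombinant protein, with optional removal of the tag. No terminator is annotated directly after the tagged reading frame.

The stated purpose is bacterial expression of SARS-CoV-2 E.
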