Addgene plasmid #145751: pGBW-m4046845
Purpose: Bacterial Expression plasmid for SARS-CoV-2 E (envelope)
Depositing lab: Ginkgo Bioworks & Benjie Chen. Depositing organization: Ginkgo Bioworks.
Backbone
  Vector backbone: ori-013 - marker | cmR
  Backbone size w/o insert (bp): 1462
  Vector type: Bacterial Expression
Growth in bacteria
  Bacterial resistance: Chloramphenicol, 25 μg/mL
  Growth temperature: 30°C
  Growth strain: DH5alpha
  Copy number: High Copy
Gene/Insert
  Gene/Insert name: SARS-CoV-2 E (envelope) (alt names: envelope protein; E protein)
  Species: Escherichia coli str. K-12 substr. MG1655; Severe acute respiratory syndrome coronavirus 2
  Insert size (bp): 221
  Mutation: Escherichia coli recode 1
  Entrez Gene: E (a.k.a. GU280_gp04)
  Promoter: Promoter | pT7 ; Operator | lacO ; RBS | T7_rbs ; Start Codon | ATG
  Tag / fusion protein: Cleavable TEV;FLAG_2 (C terminal on backbone)
  Cloning method: Unknown
Resource information
  A portion of this plasmid was derived from a plasmid made by: GinkgoBioworks
Depositor comments: NCBI Reference Sequence: YP_009724392.1
How to cite: pGBW-m4046845 was a gift from Ginkgo Bioworks & Benjie Chen (Addgene plasmid # 145751)
